Addgene plasmid #200842: pMSIP267: pHelper(CyCAST)_PSP1_ΔTniQ
Purpose: Inducible expression of CyCAST proteins (except TniQ) with crRNA targeting CyPSP1.
Depositing lab: Feng Zhang. Depositing organization: Broad Institute. Publication: Modularity and diversity of target selectors in Tn7 transposons. Faure G, Saito M, Benler S, Peng I, Wolf YI, Strecker J, Altae-Tran H, Neumann E, Li D, Makarova KS, Macrae RK, Koonin EV, Zhang F. Mol Cell. 2023 Jun 15;83(12):2122-2136.e10. doi: 10.1016/j.molcel.2023.05.013. Epub 2023 Jun 1. PubMed 37267947.
Backbone
  Vector backbone: pCDFDuet-1
  Vector type: Bacterial Expression
Growth in bacteria
  Bacterial resistance: Spectinomycin, 50 μg/mL
  Growth temperature: 37°C
  Growth strain: NEB Stable
  Copy number: Low Copy
Gene/Insert
  Gene/Insert name: CyCAST
  Species: Cyanothece sp. PCC 7425
  Cloning method: Gibson Cloning
Terms and licenses: Academic/Nonprofit Terms; Industry Terms: Not Available to Industry
How to cite: pMSIP267: pHelper(CyCAST)_PSP1_ΔTniQ was a gift from Feng Zhang (Addgene plasmid # 200842 ; http://n2t.net/addgene:200842 ; RRID:Addgene_200842)
