[The description below was written by a language model from this plasmid's Addgene catalogue record and pLannotate feature annotations shown in this document.]
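Description:
pMSIP267: pHelper(CyCAST)_PSP1_ΔTniQ is a bacterial expression helper plasmid of about 15.2 kb, built by Gibson assembly on the pCDFDuet-1 backbone. It replicates in E. coli from the CloDF13 origin, which keeps it at low copy and makes it compatible with plasmids carrying other origins. It is selected with spectinomycin through the aadA (SmR) aminoglycoside adenylyltransferase gene, which is driven by the AmpR promoter. The backbone also carries lacI with its own promoter, supplying the lac repressor that controls the expression cassettes.

The payload is the CRISPR-associated transposon (CAST) system from Cyanothece sp. PCC 7425. According to the record, it expresses all CyCAST proteins except TniQ, together with a crRNA directed against the protospacer CyPSP1. The annotation shows four T7 promoter/lac operator units, two followed by T7 gene 10 ribosome binding sites, and two T7 terminators. This indicates IPTG-inducible transcription in a host that supplies T7 RNA polymerase. The long stretches between these elements (several kilobases each) are unannotated and presumably hold the CyCAST genes, but the record does not name the individual proteins or say which unit drives which gene or the crRNA. The short hits to S-Tag, SET1 and TcR are fragmentary vector remnants or spurious matches, not functional tags or markers.

As a "pHelper" lacking TniQ, the plasmid is suited to testing TniQ's contribution to RNA-guided transposition, for example as a dropout control or for complementation with TniQ supplied from a compatible plasmid. This fits the associated study of target selector modularity in Tn7-like transposons, though the record does not describe the exact assay.
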