Features (pLannotate 1.2.2; 24 found; start..end, strand, type, name):
      3..27      +  protein_bind   lac operator: The lac repressor binds to the lac operator to inhibit transcription in E. coli. This inhibition can be relieved by adding lactose or isopropyl-β-D-thiogalactopyranoside (IPTG). lac repressor encoded by lacI
     42..64      +  RBS            RBS: efficient ribosome binding site from bacteriophage T7 gene 10 (Olins and Rangwala, 1989)
    290..308     +  promoter       T7 promoter: promoter for bacteriophage T7 RNA polymerase
    309..333     +  protein_bind   lac operator: The lac repressor binds to the lac operator to inhibit transcription in E. coli. This inhibition can be relieved by adding lactose or isopropyl-β-D-thiogalactopyranoside (IPTG). lac repressor encoded by lacI
   5932..5949    +  CDS            SET1 (fragment): solubility-enhancement tag derived from T7 phage gene 10B
   5957..6004    +  terminator     T7 terminator: transcription terminator for bacteriophage T7 RNA polymerase
   6112..6147    -  CDS            TcR (fragment): tetracycline efflux protein; tet; confers resistance to tetracycline
   6150..6168    +  promoter       T7 promoter: promoter for bacteriophage T7 RNA polymerase
   6169..6193    +  protein_bind   lac operator: The lac repressor binds to the lac operator to inhibit transcription in E. coli. This inhibition can be relieved by adding lactose or isopropyl-β-D-thiogalactopyranoside (IPTG). lac repressor encoded by lacI
   6208..6230    +  RBS            RBS: efficient ribosome binding site from bacteriophage T7 gene 10 (Olins and Rangwala, 1989)
  11677..11695   +  promoter       T7 promoter: promoter for bacteriophage T7 RNA polymerase
  11696..11720   +  protein_bind   lac operator: The lac repressor binds to the lac operator to inhibit transcription in E. coli. This inhibition can be relieved by adding lactose or isopropyl-β-D-thiogalactopyranoside (IPTG). lac repressor encoded by lacI
  11829..11870   +  CDS            S-Tag (fragment): affinity and epitope tag derived from pancreatic ribonuclease A
  11900..11917   +  CDS            SET1 (fragment): solubility-enhancement tag derived from T7 phage gene 10B
  11925..11972   +  terminator     T7 terminator: transcription terminator for bacteriophage T7 RNA polymerase
  12093..12884   -  CDS            SmR: aminoglycoside adenylyltransferase (Murphy, 1985); aadA; confers resistance to spectinomycin and streptomycin
  12885..12976   -  promoter       AmpR promoter: bla
  13024..13762   -  rep_origin     CloDF13 ori: Plasmids containing the CloDF13 (CDF) origin of replication can be propagated in E. coli cells that contain additional plasmids with compatible origins.
  13859..13923   -  CDS            TcR (fragment): tetracycline efflux protein; tet; confers resistance to tetracycline
  13938..13959   -  protein_bind   CAP binding site: CAP binding activates transcription in the presence of cAMP. E. coli catabolite activator protein
  13972..15054   -  CDS            lacI: lac repressor; lacI; The lac repressor binds to the lac operator to inhibit transcription in E. coli. This inhibition can be relieved by adding lactose or isopropyl-β-D-thiogalactopyranoside (IPTG).
  15055..15132   -  promoter       lacI promoter: lacI
  15140..15175   -  CDS            TcR (fragment): tetracycline efflux protein; tet; confers resistance to tetracycline
  15178..2       +  promoter       T7 promoter (across the origin): promoter for bacteriophage T7 RNA polymerase
>Addgene plasmid #200842 | pMSIP267: pHelper(CyCAST)_PSP1_ΔTniQ | addgene full sequence | sequence record 397087 | Addgene NGS Result
GGGGAATTGTGAGCGGATAACAATTCCCCTGTAGAAATAATTTTGTTTAACTTTAATAAGGAGATATACC
ATGGTTTCCAAGCCTGAATCCCGGTCTACGGGACTGAAACGAGAAGTCATTTAATAAGGCCACTGTTAAA
CGTAGGTTTCCAAGCCTGAATCCCGGTCTACGGGACTGAAACGATCCGAATTCGAGCTCGGCGCGCCTGC
AGGTCGACAAGCTTGCGGCCGCATAATGCTTAAGTCGAACAGAAAGTAATCGTATTGTACACGGCCGCAT
AATCGAAATTAATACGACTCACTATAGGGGAATTGTGAGCGGATAACAATTCCCCATCTTAGTATATTAG
TTAAGTATAAGAAGGAGATATACATATGGCTACCCTACTCCAAACCCTCCTGTTACGAACGTTGTCACCC
GAGGCGGATCCAGTTCTCTATGTCTACATTGAGACGGTACTACCTGCAATGGAACGGGAATTTGGCTTGA
TTCCAGCCCTTGGTGGCTCGGAGGAAGCACACTTTCATCTGCTGAGGCGACGGGGAAACAAATATGCGGC
GGAAAATTCCAAGCGGTACGCCAGTCGCTCTGATCAAAGCCTGCTGGTTCATGTGCTCAATGCCTTGCTG
ACCGCCTGGAATTTGTTGCCATTCCTAAGCTCCACATTTGAACTATCAGATGATGAGAAACGGCTGCTCT
GCCTGGGGCTGACCCTACACGATTACAACAAGTGGTGCCAGGGTGAGGAGGAAGATTCGCCGATTGCATG
CGAAGTAGCAGAGATTCTTGAGCTTTGTCAAACATTGGGAGAGCGGTTGAACTTTGACGGATTCTGGGCA
GAGTGGCGGGAGTATTTGACAGAGATTGCCTACCTTGCCCAAAACACCCAGGGAAAAGTTGGAACAAATC
TACCCAAAGCGAATTGGGGCAGCTTCAAAATTCTAGATACCCGTCGTCTGGATTCGCCCCTACGATGGCT
ACTCGCTTTTGGCGATGTCGCAGTCCATCTCAGCGATCCATCTGACATCGCAATGAAAACGGGGGGAGAT
CGCCTGCGGGAACATCTGCGCTTTCTAGGTATTCGTCGCAAGCTGGTCTACCATCGCCTGCGCAACTGTA
CAGGGCTATTAACCAACGGAATTCATAATGCGGTAATGCATTTTGCTAGAGAACTGGATTGGCAACCCAT
CCTCTTCTTTGCTCAGGGTGTTGTTTATCTCGCTCCTCAGGGTGCTGGCGTTCCGGATCGCTTAGAACTT
CAGGAATTTCTCTGGGAGCAGGTCAGCAACCGATTAGCCACCAGCATGTTGCGGGGAGAGGTTGGTTTCA
AACGGGATGGCAAGGGACTCAAGGTGGCTCCCCAAACCCTGGAACTGTTCTCCCCTGCTCAGTTGATTCG
GAACTTGCCCGGTGTTGTCCAATCTTATGTCGGAAACGCTAAATCTCCTGCGACTCCAAAACGACTTGAG
AAGCTGGAACTCAGTTCAACAGAGCGAGAGTTTTTGGCTAAAGGTGCAGATTTAAGAGCAGATCGCATTG
CCGAGTTTATCTTTCTGGCGCAAAAAGAGTTTTTCGGAGATAAACCAGAATTTATCACTTGGATGCTTGA
AACTCTGGGGGTTCAAACTGCTATCACTTCGGAGCAGACGCAGCTTCAATCCGGTGGTGTGAACTGGGGA
TGGTATCACGCAGCAGCCTATTACGTCGCGAGCAATGCCACGCTGGATTTGGAAGAGATTTCGGAGAAAC
TTCAGGAATTTGCCGAGCAGTTGGCAACCTGGGCGGAGGAAAACAATTTCTTCCCAGAGCATCGCAGCCC
AACCCATGACATCTTTTTCAACTATCTGACTCAATACCTGGAAGTTCAGGGGTGGGAGCAGCAGGAGCAG
TCCTTTCAGCTTGAACTGGCAGGCTATGTTGGCGCAAAGACTAAAACTGCCAGACAACCGATTTGCTCCC
TCAGTTCCGGTGAATTTGCTTCGGAAGACCAGATGGATTCTGTTGTCCTGTTCAAACCGCAGCAGTACAG
CAACAAGAATCCTCTCGGTGGACGGCAGATCAAGCGGGGGATTTCCAAAATCTGGTCCCTGGAAATGCTG
CTCAGGCAGGCTCTTTGGTCTGCGCCAGCAGGCAAACTAGAGGAACAACAACCCATTTTCCTTTACATCT
TCCCGGCATACGTTTACTCGCCCCAGGTTGCTGCTGCTGTCCGGTTACTGGTGAATGATCTGAAGCGTGT
CAACCTCTGGGAAGTCCGTAAACACTGGTTGGAGAATGGCATGGATGCTCAGGCGTTGCGATCGTTTCCC
TGGCTAGTCGGTGACAAAAACGATTCGGGTAACTCTGCTCCATCCAGATACTCTGGTGAAGACTTGCCTT
TCATGGCAATGAACTACACCACCACCAGAGGCAAAACGATAACTGATGCCTGGGTTGAACCTGCTTTCCT
GACACTGGTGCTGCCTTTGTTGCTGGGTGTGAAAGTTGTCGCCACCAGTAGCCAGATTCCACTCTATGAA
AGCGACAACGACTTTTGCGAATCTGTCAAGCTGGATGGACCCGCCGATTTCTGGGCTTTGCTGCGGCTAC
CAACTTCCCTGCATCTCCAGGATTGGATTGGGGGGCGTGTTCAAAATTTAGCAGAAGGCTTGAACCGCTT
GATGGTTGCCTACTGCCTGCATCTGGACAGTCGTAGCGCTCCACCAGATGCGCGCTGGAGAGCCTTAAAC
GGCAGTGTCCGAGAGATGACAACAAATGTTCTAAACATTTTTTCACTTGCAGAGGAGGGATTACGTCGTG
ATGGCTCTAAACGCGATGCAACAGTTGAAGAAATTAACCGCTATTGGAAATACGCCCAGCTGTGGGCAGA
GGGAGACTCTGATATGCAAAACAAGTTGAAGATTACCAAACGCTTAGTCGATGAGTACCGCCAGTTTTAC
AGAGCCAGTGCGAACGAATCCAGCCATACGGTTTTGCTGCCATTTTCTAAGGCACTGGAACACATTCTTT
CGGTACCAAATGATTGGGACGATGAGGAAATTATTGTTCAAGGGGCAGGACAGTTACAGGCCGCGTTAGA
TCGGCAGGAAGTCTACAAACGTCCCCTCATGCTTGACAAAGAGATTCCCTTTGAAATTCGTCGGATGAAG
GAGTTTGAGGCAATTCAAACCTTCATGACCACCTGCGTCATTGACCTATTTGGACAAATGTGTAAAGGCG
ATCGCGCGCTCCTGCAGGAACATCGCAACCGCCTTAAATCAGGGGTCGAATTTGCCTATCGTCAGTTAGC
CCTGCAAGAGAAACAAGCCAAAGCCAACCAAAAATCTGGAGAACAATCATGAGCATTCTTGAAACCTTAA
AGCCAGAGTTCCACACAGCCTTCCCTCGCCTCGCCTCTGGCAAATATGTCCATTTCTTCATGGTGCGTCA
CAGCCAGTCGTTCCCCGTCTTTCAAACCGATGGCGTTTTGAACACTGCCCGTACTCAGGCTGGGTTAAAT
GCAGGCGATGAAAAATCCAGACAGGCAATCAGTCGCCTGGTCATGTTCAAACGGAAACAGGTGACACCAG
AACGACTCACAGGACGGGAACTGCTGCGATCGCTGGGCATTAACGGAGTAGTTGAAGGGGAAGCCAATTT
CTGTGAATACAACGGCGAAAGATCCTGTAAAAAATGCCCTGATTGCATTCTCTATGGTTTTGCGATTGGG
GACAGTGGCTCGGAACGTTCCAAAGTCTACTCTGATTCAGCCTTTTCCCTGAGTCCTTATGAAGTTTCCC
ATCGCAGTTTTACCTTCAATGCTCCCTTTGAAGGTGGAACCATGAGTGAGAAGGGTGAAATGCGGAGTGC
GATCAACGAACTGGATCATGTTTTGCCGGAAGTTGCTTTTCCTTGCGTTGAAACACTACGTGACCCCACG
CTGGAAGGCTTCATTTATGTAATGGGCAACCTGATCCGGACTCGGCGCTATGGAGCGCAGGAGTCGCGTA
CAGGGACAATGGCGAATCACATTATTGGCGTTACCCTATGTGATGGCGAGATCTTCAGCAATTTGCACTT
TACCCAAGCCCTCTACGATGCCCTGAAGGGTGATTTGAGTGCGCCAATTAGTGATTTATGCAGAGAGGCG
GCGATCGTGGCAGAAAACTTGCTAAATCAGGAACCTGTGCGGAAGATCCAAGTTATTTTTGGAGAGCAGT
TGAACGAACTCCTGGCTGAGGTAGCGGGAATCTGCCAGGATGAAACTCGCTTGCGAAACACTGTGACAGC
CTTGTACCAGCAATCACAAGCCTATGCCGAGACCTATGGTGCTGCTGCTAAGAAAGGCAAAGGCAAATCT
TAAGGTGGCTGCCAATGGTTATTTATCGATGCAATCTCACGTTGCACGACAACGTATTCTTCGCCACTCG
CGAGATGGGGATTCTCTACGAAACAGAGAAGTATCTACACAACTGGGCACTCAGCTTTGCTCTGTTTGAA
GCCACCCACATCCCCAAACCCTATCGCTTGCAGGGTGCGATCGCTCAACGACCCGGTTATCTGGAAGCTG
ACAACGAGCAAAACCTTTTAGTTCTGAATCACGCAGGCATCTATGTTTTCCCTGCTCTACCACTTCAGTG
GTCCTACCAAGTCAATACCTTCAAAGCGGCTCAAGTGCCTTACTATGGCAAATCCAAACAGTTCGGGGAT
AAGGGAGCTGATCGCAACTACCCGATTAACTACGGACGGGCAAAAGAACTGGCAGTTGGCAGCACCTACC
GAACGTATATTCTTGCCCCTGAACCAATCCAGATCCCCCACTGGATACGGTTGGGTAAGTGGGCAGCCAA
GATTCAGGTGGACGCAAGACCCATACCTAACTGTGGAATCCGACAACGGTCAGGAGAATACACCTGCGAC
CATCCACTAAATCCGATCGACCTGTCCGGTTCAACCCGATTGCTGTTATACAACCGCATTGTCATGCCAC
CCGCTAGTCTCGTCAGTCAGTCGCGAGTTTCTGGGGACTACTGGGAAATTTCTAAACCATCCAATTGGAC
TGAATTTCCGGACTGGTCAGACCTGAAAGACATACCCAATCAAGTTTGCTTACCCAGCGGAGTAGCCTAT
GGAGCCAGTACTGCCATTGCCGCATCTTAAGTCCACCGCTCTGCATATCCTGGTAATTCATTTAGGCGTT
GCCGAAAGCGGAGCCTTGCCTGTTGAATCCGGTCGAGCCGTCCATGCTCAAGTTTTGGACTGGTTCCGCA
TGGCGGATCCGGCAATTTCTGAGGCAATTCACAAAAGCCAGGAATCCCCGCTCAGTCTCTCAGGCCTGGT
CGGGAAACGCCGTAAAGTAGGGGTGCGGGCAGGAGATGAATTTTACTTCCGAATTGGGTTGTTAGATGGG
AGTTTGATTGAACCACTGCTGAGTGGTTTGGAGAAGTGGGGCGACAAGCCCTTTTCTCTGGCAAAGTGTC
CCTTTGTTTTCCGCAGTATCAATATGTTGCCAGGAACTGACCCCTGGGTTGGTTCTTCCGATTATGCCTT
GCTTACCCAAACCCCGGCTACTTTGGATAACCTAGCTCTCAAGCTCCTGTCGCCAACAAGCTTCAAGTCG
AATGCCGGGCAAGGAATCCAACCCTTTCCTTTGCCAGAGTCAGTTTTCGGAAATTTACATCGTCGCTGGA
ATGTCTTTGCACCAAAGGAATTGCAGTTTCCAAAAATTCAATGGAGTGGGCTGGTCTCTGATTATGACCT
CAAAACTCAAAAGTTAAGGATGGAAAACTCGGTTGAGATCGGCGCAGTGGGCTGGGTGCGCTATCGGTTT
CCAGATCCAGAACAAGCGAGAATTGCAACCATTCTGGCTCACTTTGCCTTTTTTGCTGGAGTTGGGCGTA
AGACAGCAATGGGGATGGGACAGGTGGTGTTGGACAAAAAAACGTAGCCTAGGCTGCTGCCACCGCTGAG
CAATAACTAGCATAACCCCTTGGGGCCTCTAAACGGGTCTTGAGGGGTTTTTTGCTGAAACCTCAGGCAT
TTGAGAAGCACACGGTCACACTGCTTCCGGTAGTCAATAAACCGGTAAACCAGCAATAGACATAAGCGGC
TATTTAACGACCCTCGGGATCTCGACGCTCTCCCTTATGCGACTCCTGCATTAGGAAATTAATACGACTC
ACTATAGGGGAATTGTGAGCGGATAACAATTCCCCTGTAGAAATAATTTTGTTTAACTTTAATAAGGAGA
TATACCATGCTTGATGAAAAAAGCTTCGACAACTGGTGCCAATCCGTTGGTCTGAGCCAGGCAGCACGTG
AAGTTGTAGAGCGTGTGCGATCCTCTTCACCCTCCCGTCGCGTACAGAGCGGTAGAGGAAACGTCTCCGG
CAATTACCCTAGCCGCAAAATGGGCGTCACAATTCAGTTTGAGTCCCATCGAAATGAGCTTGCCCGCATC
TACGAACTGGAGCATGACCCCGGCGTTCTGGAATATTACGATCAACCTCCCAAAATCGAACTTGATTATT
TGTCAAAAAATGGGAGGCGTGTTCGTACTCAATACACACCTGATTTCTTTGTTATCCGTAATGACTCAGC
AGGTTGGGAGGAGTGTAAAACAGAGGATGACCTTAAGCAATTAGCTGAGGACAGCCCTAACCGTTACCAA
CGAGCTGAGGACAATCGCTGGCGATGTCCACCTGCAGAAGCCTATGCTCTTCCCCTTGAGTTGTATTTTC
AGGTACGGTCTAGTGCTGAAATTAACTGGATTTTCCAGCAAAACTTTGTATGGCTAGAAGACTACCTTGG
TACTGAATCACTTACTATGGATGAGTCGGTTGCAGATGCAATCATAGCCACAGTCAGAGCAAACGAGGGT
ATCACACTACTCGAACTGATTCAACAATTACAAGGCACAGATGCTGATGCTATCTACATCCTGATTGCAA
CCGAACAAATTTATGTTGATTTGATGGCTGAACGGTTAGCGAACAGCGATCGGGCACGGGTATTTTCCAG
TCCAGAAATTGCTCAAGCCTTTCAACTCATTACGCTGGTCGAAGCACCTCTGGCTAACAGTTCTCTCCAT
ATAGTTCAGGTGGGCGTTGGCACAACCATACACTGGGATGGTGAAGTCTGGGAGATTGTTAATACAGGCT
CTACCATGACAGGATTGTTGCGATCGGACGGTAAGTTTATCGAGTTGCCCAATTCTGCAATTGATGAATT
GATTCAGAAGGGCAAGATTCAATCAATTTCAGCACAACAAGCCCCTGATAGCAAAGCAGAAGTTGAAGAA
ATGCTTCGCTGTGCTCGTCCAGCCGACATTAAAGAAGCCAACCGTCGCTACGAAATCATTCAGCCTTACC
TGGAAAAGGATGCACCAGCTTGTCCAACTCGAACAATTCGGCGCTGGCGTAATCAGTATTGGCAGGCAGA
AAAGCTTTACGGGAATGGCTATGTTGGTTTACTACCAAATCATCAGAAGAAAGGGAATTATTTAGTTAAG
GTTAATGAAGTAACTCAAGCTTTTATGCTTGAGTTTATTGAGAAGCATTACGAAAATCTCAAACAGCGTA
GTAAGCTTAGAGTTTATCAGGCTTTTGTGGAGGCATGTGAAAGCCACGAACCGAAACTAAACCCTCCAAG
CCGTACTACATTCACACTAGCGATTCAGAAACGAGCAGGACATCAGCAAACCTTGAAACGTGAAGGACGA
AGAGCTGCCATTCAGAAGGAGGAGTTTTACTGGGAACTGGAGCTAACTACTCCTCGACACGGCGATCGCC
CCTTCGAGATCGTTCATATTGATCACACTCAACTCGATATTGAGCTTATCAGTTCTTTGAACTCCCTGGC
CCAATGCAACCCTACATCTGTTGATGCCACTTACAATTTGGGTCGTCCTTGGGCAACGTTCATGGTTGAT
GCTTACAGCCGCCGTTTGCTAGCAGTTTACATAACCTATGAAGAACCCAGCTATCGTTCCTGCATGATGG
TGCTCCGTATTTGCGTACAGCGATTTAAGCGTTTTCCTCAGACGATCGTGGTAGATAATGGTGCAGAATT
TCACAGCCATTACTTTGAACAACTACTGGCAACATATCAATGCACAAAGAAGCACAGGCCACCTGCAAAA
GCTCGCTTTGGTGCAGTTGTTGAACGATTATTTGGCACTGCAAATAAGCAATTAATTCATGAGTTGCAGG
GAAATACCCAAATTACTCGCAAGCATCGCCAAGTTACTCAATCTGTTCATCCCCAAAAATTGGCTCTTTG
GACGTTAGGCGATCTCTACGAATCACTATGTGAATGGGCTTACAAAGTTTATGCTGACCGCCAGCACCCT
GCGCTAGGGCAAAGCCCTAATGCTGCATTCGCTCAAGGGCTGGCGTTGGGAGGTAGTCGCATCCATCGCC
GAGTAGAGTATGACCAAGTCTTCCGTATCTTGACATTGCCCGCACCGGAAAGAGGACAACGCAAAGTTCA
GCCAGGACAAGGGATAAAACTTAGCAATATCTACTACTGGTCAAATGCCTTTCGAGACCCAGAAATTGAA
CAATCGATGGTTGAAGTTCGTTATGATCCCTTTGATGCCAGCATTGCCTATGCACTGGTGCGAAAACAAT
GGGTCCGGTGTATTTCCTCCTACTATCAACAGTTTCAAAATCGTTCAGAAAAGGAAATTCGTTTAATAAC
TGCTGAGTTGATTAAGCAAAAGCGTGACCAGGGAAGAGATACAAATGTTACGGATAAAGAATTGGCGCAG
TTTTTAAGCTCTACAGAAATGAAAGAAGGCAAATTCTTGGAGCAACGCTTGCGGACTACAGAAAACAGGG
TAGTTATTCAGAATAGTACAGCTACAGAAGACGATCCCCCCATCACTAATTCTCAGAATTCTTACGAGCC
ATCGCTTATGCTGCCAAGTGAGGATGAGTTGGATGATCAGGAAGACTGGTTAAATACCGGCAAAGCTGAG
GCAGAATTAGAATTCTATGGAGAGTACTAGCGATGCAACCTCAAATAAGCTTCCCAAAAGAGTTACTGCT
TCAACCAATTCCTGATCGAATTGCCTATTTCAAAGATTACACAATGGCACATCCGAAGCTTATAGAAGCA
GACCGGAAGTTAATGCATGCTATTCGTGAACCTGGAGGAGCTGCTCTTATCTTTGTCTTTGGTCCTACCG
GAGTTGGAAAGTCTACTCTATTGAAACGAATTACTCAAAAGCTGCTTAAAGAAGCATTGTCTTTGATGGA
GACTGACAAAGGCTATATTCCTATTGCGGGGGTAGAGATAAAAACTCCAGAGGATAGTAACTTTGATTGG
AACGATTTTTATGTTCGTGCTCTTATGGCACTTAATGAGCCAATGATCGAGAAAAAAATCAACCGTACAG
GTGCAAAACTAAAATTACGGTTGGCACTTGAATCTGCCCTTCGTAATCGCCGTCCTGATGCTTTTTACAT
AGACGAAGCTCAAAATTTTGGTAAGGTAGCCAGTGGGCGAAAATTGCAAGATCAAACAGATTGCATTAAA
TCTCTTGCAAATCTCGCTCAAACTCGGTTTATCTTATGTGGGATTTATGAACTTTTACCACTACGAAATC
TAAGTGGGCAGCTATGCCGCCGTAGCCATAGTATTCACTTTCCACGTTATTCGGCAGATTCTGAGCAGGA
TCTAAAGGCCTTTAAAAGTGCGTTATTAACACTACAAAATCAACTCCCTCTTCCCGAACCACCTGATTTA
GTGGCGCATTGGGAATTTTGTTATGAGAGAACTATCGGCTGTATTGGTATTTTGAAAGATTTGCTCCTTC
GGACTCTAAGCGCGATTTTAGTACGGGATGGAGACAAAGTTTTGACATTGAAGCCCAAGGATTTAGAACA
ACGTGCATGGTCTTTAGAAGAATGTTTGGTTATGCTGAGAGAGGCAAAGGAAGGAGAGCAACAACTTACT
GACAAATCGGGCTTACATGAGGAATTACGGACAGCTTTAGGGTTTAATGCAGCTACGTCCAAGCAGTCTG
CCAAATCATCCAAGTCAACATCAAGCAAAAAAGCAGGCAGTGTTGGAAAGCCTTCACCTCGTCGTCGTTC
AGTTGGAATAGATCAAGATGCCAGCTAATAGCAGCTCCAATTACGAAAGAAAAATATTTTCAACTAGAAT
CGAGCTTAATAAATTGTCCAATTAAGTATGCTCAACAGCAGTTCTTAAAGCTCTTCTTCAATTAAATTTA
TAAAGGTATGGCTATGGCGACTGAAGTACCTTTTACTTTTAGCACGTGGGATTTATCTAAACCCCTTACC
CCAGCTCGTAGTTCTCTCTTTAGCTTGAAACCGATTGGGGTTGGAACGGCTGCAGTAGAAAGCCTCACTG
GATATATTGCACGTTTGGCTGAAGCTCACTGTATCTGGCCAGGAGATCTTCTTGCAGCTGAATTTAGTTC
TTCATATTCCTATTCTTACCTGCATAGCATGAGGGGCCGTATTGCTGCTTTGAATGGTAATAGCCAAATG
GCTCAGGATGCTGTACTTAAGCTTCAAGAGCTTACCTTACAGGAGAATTTATCCGCTTTAACAATGTTAG
GCTGGGCTAATATTTTACCCGCAAAAGGGTTGTTAAATCGGACTCGAACTTGGTGTCCGGTTTGTTTTGA
GGCGTGGCGTTTCATCAAAAGTCCTATATATGAGCCTCTATTATGGTATTTAACCTCGGTCAAATATTGT
CCAATTCATCAGCAACGCCTTTTATCTCAATGTCCATTCTGCGGGTGCCAGCAGCCTCCTCTAGACTGGA
AAACTCGGCCGGGCTATTGTTCAAGGTGCCAGGTGTGGCTGGGTTCACCACCAGGTGTAACTTCCAGTAA
TTCGCTTTCTAATACAGAAATAAGGTGGGAGAGTTGGGTTGCCCAGAGCTGCGGAAATTTGTTAGCCTAT
AGTCCTCGTTTACACAAGATATCCGTTAGCGTTCAGGTCGCAGCATCCCTTTCTAAATGTATCAACCTTT
ATGCAGAGGGCAATATTGCGGAGTTTGCCCGTCAAATGAGCTTGCCAAAAACTTCTGTTTGGCTGTGGCA
GTCTGGTCAGGTACTCCCCGAGTTATCCAGGCTTTTAAGCATCTGCTATCACTTCAATCTGTCGCTCTTA
GACTTTCTAATTAATACACCAGTTCTTAAGATAAGGAGAGACTTAATTCCAGAAAAGAGAACTAATGAGT
TTCGCCAGCCTCGAAGAGATCCCTCAACCATATCTCAATTGCAACCTATTCTGGGATTAATTCTTTTCGA
GCAGCCACCTCCCTCTTTAGCAGCAGTAGCGTGTCGCTTAGGTTGTAGCTCAAGATCCCTGCGCCATAAT
TTTCCTGATCTCTGTGGCTCTATTTCTGCACGTTACCTTCAACACCGTGATGAAGTTTATAAAGAAAAAT
TGAATCAATTCTGTCAAGACTTGCGCCAAGTTGTACTTCAACTTTATTCGGCAGGCATTGATCCGACTCG
GAGCCAAGTTGCTCGCCGTCTGAGGAAACCCGCTTATTTTAGAGAACCCGAAGTCGAGGCAATGCTTGAG
TCTGTTCGACGAGAATTAGGCTTGCACAGCAATTCTCAGCATGAGACTAATTCTCACAAAAACGCCCAGT
TTTAACTTAAGTCGAACAGAAAGTAATCGTATTGTACACGGCCGCATAATCGAAATTAATACGACTCACT
ATAGGGGAATTGTGAGCGGATAACAATTCCCCATCTTAGTATATTAGTTAAGTATAAGAAGGAGATATAC
ATATGGCAGATCTCAATTGGATATCGGCCGGCCACGCGATCGCTGACGTCGGTACCCTCGAGTCTGGTAA
AGAAACCGCTGCTGCGAAATTTGAACGCCAGCACATGGACTCGTCTACTAGCGCAGCTTAATTAACCTAG
GCTGCTGCCACCGCTGAGCAATAACTAGCATAACCCCTTGGGGCCTCTAAACGGGTCTTGAGGGGTTTTT
TGCTGAAACCTCAGGCATTTGAGAAGCACACGGTCACACTGCTTCCGGTAGTGCCCTGAACCGACGACCG
GGTCATCGTGGCCGGATCTTGCGGCCCCTCGGCTTGAACGAATTGTTAGACATTATTTGCCGACTACCTT
GGTGATCTCGCCTTTCACGTAGTGGACAAATTCTTCCAACTGATCTGCGCGCGAGGCCAAGCGATCTTCT
TCTTGTCCAAGATAAGCCTGTCTAGCTTCAAGTATGACGGGCTGATACTGGGCCGGCAGGCGCTCCATTG
CCCAGTCGGCAGCGACATCCTTCGGCGCGATTTTGCCGGTTACTGCGCTGTACCAAATGCGGGACAACGT
AAGCACTACATTTCGCTCATCGCCAGCCCAGTCGGGCGGCGAGTTCCATAGCGTTAAGGTTTCATTTAGC
GCCTCAAATAGATCCTGTTCAGGAACCGGATCAAAGAGTTCCTCCGCCGCTGGACCTACCAAGGCAACGC
TATGTTCTCTTGCTTTTGTCAGCAAGATAGCCAGATCAATGTCGATCGTGGCTGGCTCGAAGATACCTGC
AAGAATGTCATTGCGCTGCCATTCTCCAAATTGCAGTTCGCGCTTAGCTGGATAACGCCACGGAATGATG
TCGTCGTGCACAACAATGGTGACTTCTACAGCGCGGAGAATCTCGCTCTCTCCAGGGGAAGCCGAAGTTT
CCAAAAGGTCGTTGATCAAAGCTCGCCGCGTTGTTTCATCAAGCCTTACGGTCACCGTAACCAGCAAATC
AATATCACTGTGTGGCTTCAGGCCGCCATCCACTGCGGAGCCGTACAAATGTACGGCCAGCAACGTCGGT
TCGAGATGGCGCTCGATGACGCCAACTACCTCTGATAGTTGAGTCGATACTTCGGCGATCACCGCTTCCC
TCATACTCTTCCTTTTTCAATATTATTGAAGCATTTATCAGGGTTATTGTCTCATGAGCGGATACATATT
TGAATGTATTTAGAAAAATAAACAAATAGCTAGCTCACTCGGTCGCTACGCTCCGGGCGTGAGACTGCGG
CGGGCGCTGCGGACACATACAAAGTTACCCACAGATTCCGTGGATAAGCAGGGGACTAACATGTGAGGCA
AAACAGCAGGGCCGCGCCGGTGGCGTTTTTCCATAGGCTCCGCCCTCCTGCCAGAGTTCACATAAACAGA
CGCTTTTCCGGTGCATCTGTGGGAGCCGTGAGGCTCAACCATGAATCTGACAGTACGGGCGAAACCCGAC
AGGACTTAAAGATCCCCACCGTTTCCGGCGGGTCGCTCCCTCTTGCGCTCTCCTGTTCCGACCCTGCCGT
TTACCGGATACCTGTTCCGCCTTTCTCCCTTACGGGAAGTGTGGCGCTTTCTCATAGCTCACACACTGGT
ATCTCGGCTCGGTGTAGGTCGTTCGCTCCAAGCTGGGCTGTAAGCAAGAACTCCCCGTTCAGCCCGACTG
CTGCGCCTTATCCGGTAACTGTTCACTTGAGTCCAACCCGGAAAAGCACGGTAAAACGCCACTGGCAGCA
GCCATTGGTAACTGGGAGTTCGCAGAGGATTTGTTTAGCTAAACACGCGGTTGCTCTTGAAGTGTGCGCC
AAAGTCCGGCTACACTGGAAGGACAGATTTGGTTGCTGTGCTCTGCGAAAGCCAGTTACCACGGTTAAGC
AGTTCCCCAACTGACTTAACCTTCGATCAAACCACCTCCCCAGGTGGTTTTTTCGTTTACAGGGCAAAAG
ATTACGCGCAGAAAAAAAGGATCTCAAGAAGATCCTTTGATCTTTTCTACTGAACCGCTCTAGATTTCAG
TGCAATTTATCTCTTCAAATGTAGCACCTGAAGTCAGCCCCATACGATATAAGTTGTAATTCTCATGTTA
GTCATGCCCCGCGCCCACCGGAAGGAGCTGACTGGGTTGAAGGCTCTCAAGGGCATCGGTCGAGATCCCG
GTGCCTAATGAGTGAGCTAACTTACATTAATTGCGTTGCGCTCACTGCCCGCTTTCCAGTCGGGAAACCT
GTCGTGCCAGCTGCATTAATGAATCGGCCAACGCGCGGGGAGAGGCGGTTTGCGTATTGGGCGCCAGGGT
GGTTTTTCTTTTCACCAGTGAGACGGGCAACAGCTGATTGCCCTTCACCGCCTGGCCCTGAGAGAGTTGC
AGCAAGCGGTCCACGCTGGTTTGCCCCAGCAGGCGAAAATCCTGTTTGATGGTGGTTAACGGCGGGATAT
AACATGAGCTGTCTTCGGTATCGTCGTATCCCACTACCGAGATGTCCGCACCAACGCGCAGCCCGGACTC
GGTAATGGCGCGCATTGCGCCCAGCGCCATCTGATCGTTGGCAACCAGCATCGCAGTGGGAACGATGCCC
TCATTCAGCATTTGCATGGTTTGTTGAAAACCGGACATGGCACTCCAGTCGCCTTCCCGTTCCGCTATCG
GCTGAATTTGATTGCGAGTGAGATATTTATGCCAGCCAGCCAGACGCAGACGCGCCGAGACAGAACTTAA
TGGGCCCGCTAACAGCGCGATTTGCTGGTGACCCAATGCGACCAGATGCTCCACGCCCAGTCGCGTACCG
TCTTCATGGGAGAAAATAATACTGTTGATGGGTGTCTGGTCAGAGACATCAAGAAATAACGCCGGAACAT
TAGTGCAGGCAGCTTCCACAGCAATGGCATCCTGGTCATCCAGCGGATAGTTAATGATCAGCCCACTGAC
GCGTTGCGCGAGAAGATTGTGCACCGCCGCTTTACAGGCTTCGACGCCGCTTCGTTCTACCATCGACACC
ACCACGCTGGCACCCAGTTGATCGGCGCGAGATTTAATCGCCGCGACAATTTGCGACGGCGCGTGCAGGG
CCAGACTGGAGGTGGCAACGCCAATCAGCAACGACTGTTTGCCCGCCAGTTGTTGTGCCACGCGGTTGGG
AATGTAATTCAGCTCCGCCATCGCCGCTTCCACTTTTTCCCGCGTTTTCGCAGAAACGTGGCTGGCCTGG
TTCACCACGCGGGAAACGGTCTGATAAGAGACACCGGCATACTCTGCGACATCGTATAACGTTACTGGTT
TCACATTCACCACCCTGAATTGACTCTCTTCCGGGCGCTATCATGCCATACCGCGAAAGGTTTTGCGCCA
TTCGATGGTGTCCGGGATCTCGACGCTCTCCCTTATGCGACTCCTGCATTAGGAAATTAATACGACTCAC
TATA
